Addgene plasmid #129994: pRDAX-140 C-Tag GFP[1] L32 FRB mCherry
Purpose: PPI (BiFC/TriFC) assay vector
Depositing lab: Gary Lewin. Depositing organization: Max-Delbrueck-Centrum fuer Molekulare Medizin (MDC).
Backbone
  Vector backbone: custom built
  Vector type: Mammalian Expression
Growth in bacteria
  Bacterial resistance: Ampicillin, 100 μg/mL
  Growth temperature: 37°C
  Growth strain: DH5alpha
  Copy number: High Copy
Gene/Insert
  Gene/Insert name: FRB
  Species: M. musculus (mouse)
  Cloning method: Restriction Enzyme; 5′ cloning site unknown (unknown if destroyed); 3′ cloning site unknown (unknown if destroyed)
Terms and licenses: Academic/Nonprofit Terms; Industry Terms: Not Available to Industry
How to cite: pRDAX-140 C-Tag GFP[1] L32 FRB mCherry was a gift from Gary Lewin (Addgene plasmid # 129994 ; http://n2t.net/addgene:129994 ; RRID:Addgene_129994)
