[The description below was written by a language model from this plasmid's Addgene catalogue record and pLannotate feature annotations shown in this document.]
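Description:
pRDAX-140 C-Tag GFP[1] L32 FRB mCherry is a custom-built mammalian expression plasmid of about 6.3 kb, designed as an assay vector for detecting protein–protein interactions by bimolecular or trimolecular fluorescence complementation (BiFC/TriFC). It is maintained in E. coli through a high-copy ColE1/pUC-type origin and selected with ampicillin via the β-lactamase gene and its native promoter.

The expression cassette is driven by the human CMV immediate-early enhancer and promoter, followed by a chimeric β-globin/immunoglobulin intron that promotes efficient processing of the transcript. The first open reading frame encodes FRB, the FKBP–rapamycin binding domain. The catalogue lists it as mouse, whereas the automated annotation matches it to the human FRAP domain. About 100 nt downstream lies a very short GFP-derived fragment. This layout fits the name: a small split-GFP piece ("GFP[1]") attached to the C-terminus of FRB, with the intervening gap presumably being the "L32" linker, though the record does not annotate that linker. On its own such a fragment is non-fluorescent; green signal should arise only when an interaction partner brings in the complementary GFP part(s). FRB is well suited as a control bait, since rapamycin induces its association with FKBP.

An EMCV IRES then allows translation of mCherry from the same transcript, giving a red marker that identifies transfected cells and can be used to normalise expression. The 3′ region contains a second chimeric intron, a WPRE to enhance transcript levels, and a bGH polyadenylation signal. Further downstream are a T3 promoter, a β-globin fragment and a rabbit β-globin poly(A) signal. The cloning sites used for the insert are not recorded.
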