Features (pLannotate 1.2.2; 17 found; start..end, strand, type, name):
    155..532     +  enhancer       CMV enhancer: human cytomegalovirus immediate early enhancer
    534..733     +  promoter       CMV promoter: human cytomegalovirus (CMV) immediate early promoter
    872..1004    +  intron         chimeric intron: chimera between introns from human β-globin and immunoglobulin heavy chain genes
   1034..1309    +  CDS            FRB: FKBP-rapamycin binding domain of human FRAP
   1409..1462    +  CDS            (3-F)Tyr-EGFP (fragment): (3-F)Tyr-EGFP is a basic (constitutively fluorescent) green fluorescent protein published in 2004, derived from Aequorea victoria.
   1479..2065    +  misc_feature   IRES2: internal ribosome entry site (IRES) of the encephalomyocarditis virus (EMCV)
   2066..2773    +  CDS            mCherry: mCherry is a basic (constitutively fluorescent) red fluorescent protein published in 2004, derived from Discosoma sp.. It is reported to be a very rapidly-maturing monomer with low acid sensitivity.
   2822..2954    +  intron         chimeric intron: chimera between introns from human β-globin and immunoglobulin heavy chain genes
   2963..3551    +  misc_feature   WPRE: woodchuck hepatitis virus posttranscriptional regulatory element
   3555..3571    +  misc_feature   MCS (fragment): pUC18/19 multiple cloning site
   3584..3695    +  polyA_signal   bGH poly(A) signal: bovine growth hormone polyadenylation signal
   3791..3809    -  promoter       T3 promoter: promoter for bacteriophage T3 RNA polymerase
   3868..3942    +  CDS            HBB (fragment): HBB_PONPY - Experimental evidence at transcript level: Swiss-Prot protein existence level 2. Involved in oxygen transport from the lung to the various peripheral tissues. From Pongo pygmaeus (Bornean orangutan).
   4013..4068    +  polyA_signal   β-globin poly(A) signal: rabbit β-globin polyadenylation signal (Gil and Proudfoot, 1987)
   4447..5035    -  rep_origin     ori: high-copy-number ColE1/pMB1/pBR322/pUC origin of replication
   5206..6066    -  CDS            AmpR: β-lactamase; bla; confers resistance to ampicillin, carbenicillin, and related antibiotics
   6067..6171    -  promoter       AmpR promoter: bla
>Addgene plasmid #129994 | pRDAX-140 C-Tag GFP[1] L32 FRB mCherry | depositor full sequence | sequence record 249372 | Full Sequence
GCCTGCCTCCAGGCCTCAATATTGGCCATTAGCCATATTATTCATTGGTTATATAGCATAAATCAATATT
GGCTATTGGCCATTGCATACGTTGTATCTATATCATAATATGTACATTTATATTGGCTCATGTCCAATAT
GACCGCCATGTTGGCATTGATTATTGACTAGTTATTAATAGTAATCAATTACGGGGTCATTAGTTCATAG
CCCATATATGGAGTTCCGCGTTACATAACTTACGGTAAATGGCCCGCCTGGCTGACCGCCCAACGACCCC
CGCCCATTGACGTCAATAATGACGTATGTTCCCATAGTAACGCCAATAGGGACTTTCCATTGACGTCAAT
GGGTGGAGTATTTACGGTAAACTGCCCACTTGGCAGTACATCAAGTGTATCATATGCCAAGTCCGCCCCC
TATTGACGTCAATGACGGTAAATGGCCCGCCTGGCATTATGCCCAGTACATGACCTTACGGGACTTTCCT
ACTTGGCAGTACATCTACGTATTAGTCATCGCTATTACCATGGTGATGCGGTTTTGGCAGTACACCAATG
GGCGTGGATAGCGGTTTGACTCACGGGGATTTCCAAGTCTCCACCCCATTGACGTCAATGGGAGTTTGTT
TTGGCACCAAAATCAACGGGACTTTCCAAAATGTCGTAATAACCCCGCCCCGTTGACGCAAATGGGCGGT
AGGCGTGTACGGTGGGAGGTCTATATAAGCAGAGCTCGTTTAGTGAACCGTCAGATCACTAGAAGCTTTA
TTGCGGTAGTTTATCACAGTTAAATTGCTAACGCAGTCAGTGCTTCTGACACAACAGTCTCGAACTTAAG
CTGCAGAAGTTGGTCGTGAGGCACTGGGCAGGTAAGTATCAAGGTTACAAGACAGGTTTAAGGAGACCAA
TAGAAACTGGGCTTGTCGAGACAGAGAAGACTCTTGCGTTTCTGATAGGCACCTATTGGTCTTACTGACA
TCCACTTTGCCTTTCTCTCCACAGGTGTCCACTCCCAGGCCACCATGGTGGCCATCCTCTGGCATGAGAT
GTGGCATGAAGGCCTGGAAGAGGCATCTCGTTTGTACTTTGGGGAAAGGAACGTGAAAGGCATGTTTGAG
GTGCTGGAGCCCTTGCATGCTATGATGGAACGGGGCCCCCAGACTCTGAAGGAAACATCCTTTAATCAGG
CCTATGGTCGAGATTTAATGGAGGCCCAAGAGTGGTGCAGGAAGTACATGAAATCAGGGAATGTCAAGGA
CCTCACCCAAGCCTGGGACCTCTATTATCATGTGTTCCGACGAATCTCAGACGTGGGTGGCGGAGGGAGC
GAAGGCGGCGGATCCGGAGGGCCTGGCTCTGGCGGAGAGGGGAGCGCTGGAGGCGGGTCAGCCGGTGGTG
GGAGTGATCTGCCTGATGACCACTACCTGAGCACACAGACCATCCTCTCCAAGGACCTTAACTAAGAATT
CAGATCCGCCCCTCTCCCTCCCCCCCCCCTAACGTTACTGGCCGAAGCCGCTTGGAATAAGGCCGGTGTG
CGTTTGTCTATATGTTATTTTCCACCATATTGCCGTCTTTTGGCAATGTGAGGGCCCGGAAACCTGGCCC
TGTCTTCTTGACGAGCATTCCTAGGGGTCTTTCCCCTCTCGCCAAAGGAATGCAAGGTCTGTTGAATGTC
GTGAAGGAAGCAGTTCCTCTGGTAGCTTCTTGAAGACAAACAACGTCTGTAGCGACCCTTTGCAGGCAGC
GGAACCCCCCACCTGGCGACAGGTGCCTCTGCGGCCAAAAGCCACGTGTATAAGATACACCTGCAAAGGC
GGCACAACCCCAGTGCCACGTTGTGAGTTGGATAGTTGTGGAAAGAGTCAAATGGCTCTCCTCAAGCGTA
TTCAACAAGGGGCTGAAGGATGCCCAGAAGGTACCCCATTGTATGGGATCTGATCTGGGGCCTCGGTACA
CATGCTTTACATGTGTTTAGTCGAGGTTAAAAAAACGTCTAGGCCCCCCGAACCACGGGGACGTGGTTTT
CCTTTGAAAAACACGATGATAATATGGCCACAACCATGGTGAGCAAGGGCGAGGAGGATAACATGGCCAT
CATCAAGGAGTTCATGCGCTTCAAGGTGCACATGGAGGGCTCCGTGAACGGCCACGAGTTCGAGATCGAG
GGCGAGGGCGAGGGCCGCCCCTACGAGGGCACCCAGACCGCCAAGCTGAAGGTGACCAAGGGTGGCCCCC
TGCCCTTCGCCTGGGACATCCTGTCCCCTCAGTTCATGTACGGCTCCAAGGCCTACGTGAAGCACCCCGC
CGACATCCCCGACTACTTGAAGCTGTCCTTCCCCGAGGGCTTCAAGTGGGAGCGCGTGATGAACTTCGAG
GACGGCGGCGTGGTGACCGTGACCCAGGACTCCTCCCTGCAGGACGGCGAGTTCATCTACAAGGTGAAGC
TGCGCGGCACCAACTTCCCCTCCGACGGCCCCGTAATGCAGAAGAAGACCATGGGCTGGGAGGCCTCCTC
CGAGCGGATGTACCCCGAGGACGGCGCCCTGAAGGGCGAGATCAAGCAGAGGCTGAAGCTGAAGGACGGC
GGCCACTACGACGCTGAGGTCAAGACCACCTACAAGGCCAAGAAGCCCGTGCAGCTGCCCGGCGCCTACA
ACGTCAACATCAAGTTGGACATCACCTCCCACAACGAGGACTACACCATCGTGGAACAGTACGAACGCGC
CGAGGGCCGCCACTCCACCGGCGGCATGGACGAGCTGTACAAGTAAACCGGTGCTCGAGGTACCGATGAA
TAGCTAAGGTCGAGGCCGCAGGTAAGTATCAAGGTTACAAGACAGGTTTAAGGAGACCAATAGAAACTGG
GCTTGTCGAGACAGAGAAGACTCTTGCGTTTCTGATAGGCACCTATTGGTCTTACTGACATCCACTTTGC
CTTTCTCTCCACAGGTGTCGACAATCAACCTCTGGATTACAAAATTTGTGAAAGATTGACTGGTATTCTT
AACTATGTTGCTCCTTTTACGCTATGTGGATACGCTGCTTTAATGCCTTTGTATCATGCTATTGCTTCCC
GTATGGCTTTCATTTTCTCCTCCTTGTATAAATCCTGGTTGCTGTCTCTTTATGAGGAGTTGTGGCCCGT
TGTCAGGCAACGTGGCGTGGTGTGCACTGTGTTTGCTGACGCAACCCCCACTGGTTGGGGCATTGCCACC
ACCTGTCAGCTCCTTTCCGGGACTTTCGCTTTCCCCCTCCCTATTGCCACGGCGGAACTCATCGCCGCCT
GCCTTGCCCGCTGCTGGACAGGGGCTCGGCTGTTGGGCACTGACAATTCCGTGGTGTTGTCGGGGAAGCT
GACGTCCTTTCCATGGCTGCTCGCCTGTGTTGCCACCTGGATTCTGCGCGGGACGTCCTTCTGCTACGTC
CCTTCGGCCCTCAATCCAGCGGACCTTCCTTCCCGCGGCCTGCTGCCGGCTCTGCGGCCTCTTCCGCGTC
TTCGCCTTCGCCCTCAGACGAGTCGGATCTCCCTTTGGGCCGCCTCCCCGCCTGGAATTCGAGCTCGGTA
CGATCAGCCTCGACTGTGCCTTCTAGTTGCCAGCCATCTGTTGTTTGCCCCTCCCCCGTGCCTTCCTTGA
CCCTGGAAGGTGCCACTCCCACTGTCCTTTCCTAATAAAATGAGGAAATTGCATCGCATTGTCTGAGTAG
GTGTCATTCTATTCTGGGGGGTGGGGTGGGGCAGGACAGCAAGGGGGAGGATTGGGAAGACAATAGCCCA
GCTTTTGTTCCCTTTAGTGAGGGTTAATTGCGCGCTTGGCGTAATCATGGTCATAGCTGTTTCCTGTGTG
AAATTGTTATCCGCTAATTCACTCCTCAGGTGCAGGCTGCCTATCAGAAGGTGGTGGCTGGTGTGGCCAA
TGCCCTGGCTCACAAATACCACTGAGATCTTTTTCCCTCTGCCAAAAATTATGGGGACATCATGAAGCCC
CTTGAGCATCTGACTTCTGGCTAATAAAGGAAATTTATTTTCATTGCAATAGTGTGTTGGAATTTTTTGT
GTCTCTCACTCGGAAGGACATATGGGAGGGCAAATCATTTAAAACATCAGAATGAGTATTTGGTTTAGAG
TTTGGCAACATATGCCCATATGCTGGCTGCCATGAACAAAGGTTGGCTATAAAGAGGTCATCAGTATATG
AAACAGCCCCCTGCTGTCCATTCCTTATTCCATAGAAAAGCCTTGACTTGAGGTTAGATTTTTTTTATAT
TTTGTTTTGTGTTATTTTTTTCTTTAACATCCCTAAAATTTTCCTTACATGTTTTACTAGCCAGATTTTT
CCTCCTCTCCTGACTACTCCCAGTCATAGCTGTCCCTCTTCTCTTATGGAGATCGGCCGGCCGCCGGCGT
CGACGCGCGCGGCCGCGGCGCGCCGTTGCTGGCGTTTTTCCATAGGCTCCGCCCCCCTGACGAGCATCAC
AAAAATCGACGCTCAAGTCAGAGGTGGCGAAACCCGACAGGACTATAAAGATACCAGGCGTTTCCCCCTG
GAAGCTCCCTCGTGCGCTCTCCTGTTCCGACCCTGCCGCTTACCGGATACCTGTCCGCCTTTCTCCCTTC
GGGAAGCGTGGCGCTTTCTCATAGCTCACGCTGTAGGTATCTCAGTTCGGTGTAGGTCGTTCGCTCCAAG
CTGGGCTGTGTGCACGAACCCCCCGTTCAGCCCGACCGCTGCGCCTTATCCGGTAACTATCGTCTTGAGT
CCAACCCGGTAAGACACGACTTATCGCCACTGGCAGCAGCCACTGGTAACAGGATTAGCAGAGCGAGGTA
TGTAGGCGGTGCTACAGAGTTCTTGAAGTGGTGGCCTAACTACGGCTACACTAGAAGAACAGTATTTGGT
ATCTGCGCTCTGCTGAAGCCAGTTACCTTCGGAAAAAGAGTTGGTAGCTCTTGATCCGGCAAACAAACCA
CCGCTGGTAGCGGTGGTTTTTTTGTTTGCAAGCAGCAGATTACGCGCAGAAAAAAAGGATCTCAAGAAGA
TCCTTTGATCTTTTCTACGGGGTCTGACGCTCAGTGGAACGAAAACTCACGTTAAGGGATTTTGGTCATG
AGATTATCAAAAAGGATCTTCACCTAGATCCTTTTAAATTAAAAATGAAGTTTTAAATCAATCTAAAGTA
TATATGAGTAAACTTGGTCTGACAGTTACCAATGCTTAATCAGTGAGGCACCTATCTCAGCGATCTGTCT
ATTTCGTTCATCCATAGTTGCCTGACTCCCCGTCGTGTAGATAACTACGATACGGGAGGGCTTACCATCT
GGCCCCAGTGCTGCAATGATACCGCGAGACCCACGCTCACCGGCTCCAGATTTATCAGCAATAAACCAGC
CAGCCGGAAGGGCCGAGCGCAGAAGTGGTCCTGCAACTTTATCCGCCTCCATCCAGTCTATTAATTGTTG
CCGGGAAGCTAGAGTAAGTAGTTCGCCAGTTAATAGTTTGCGCAACGTTGTTGCCATTGCTACAGGCATC
GTGGTGTCACGCTCGTCGTTTGGTATGGCTTCATTCAGCTCCGGTTCCCAACGATCAAGGCGAGTTACAT
GATCCCCCATGTTGTGCAAAAAAGCGGTTAGCTCCTTCGGTCCTCCGATCGTTGTCAGAAGTAAGTTGGC
CGCAGTGTTATCACTCATGGTTATGGCAGCACTGCATAATTCTCTTACTGTCATGCCATCCGTAAGATGC
TTTTCTGTGACTGGTGAGTACTCAACCAAGTCATTCTGAGAATAGTGTATGCGGCGACCGAGTTGCTCTT
GCCCGGCGTCAATACGGGATAATACCGCGCCACATAGCAGAACTTTAAAAGTGCTCATCATTGGAAAACG
TTCTTCGGGGCGAAAACTCTCAAGGATCTTACCGCTGTTGAGATCCAGTTCGATGTAACCCACTCGTGCA
CCCAACTGATCTTCAGCATCTTTTACTTTCACCAGCGTTTCTGGGTGAGCAAAAACAGGAAGGCAAAATG
CCGCAAAAAAGGGAATAAGGGCGACACGGAAATGTTGAATACTCATACTCTTCCTTTTTCAATATTATTG
AAGCATTTATCAGGGTTATTGTCTCATGAGCGGATACATATTTGAATGTATTTAGAAAAATAAACAAATA
GGGGTTCCGCGCACATTTCCCCGAAAAGTGCCACCTGACGTCTAAGAAACCATTATTATCATGACATTAA
CCTATAAAAATAGGCGTATCACGAGGCCCTTTCGTCTACGCGCGCGCCGGCGGCGCGCCGTCGACGGCCG
GCCGCGGCCGC
